Addgene plasmid #136455: pCEP4-myc-PDGFRbeta
Purpose: Mammalian expression plasmid for c-myc-tagged PDGFRB
Depositing lab: Erik Procko. Depositing organization: University of Illinois at Urbana-Champaign. Publication: Engineered receptors for human cytomegalovirus that are orthogonal to normal human biology. Park J, Gill KS, Aghajani AA, Heredia JD, Choi H, Oberstein A, Procko E. PLoS Pathog. 2020 Jun 19;16(6):e1008647. doi: 10.1371/journal.ppat.1008647. eCollection 2020 Jun. PubMed 32559251.
Backbone
  Vector backbone: pCEP4
  Backbone manufacturer: Invitrogen
  Backbone size w/o insert (bp): 10381
  Total vector size (bp): 13729
  Vector type: Mammalian Expression
  Selectable markers: Hygromycin
Growth in bacteria
  Bacterial resistance: Ampicillin, 100 μg/mL
  Growth temperature: 37°C
  Growth strain: DH5alpha
  Copy number: High Copy
Gene/Insert
  Gene/Insert name: PDGFRbeta (alt names: PDGFRB; platelet-derived growth factor receptor beta)
  Species: H. sapiens (human)
  Insert size (bp): 3348
  GenBank ID: NP_002600.1
  Entrez Gene: PDGFRB (a.k.a. CD140B, IBGC4, IMF1, JTK12, KOGS, PDGFR, PDGFR-1, PDGFR1, PENTT)
  Promoter: CMV
  Tag / fusion protein: Signal peptide from influenza HA (N terminal on insert); Extracellular c-myc epitope tag
  Cloning method: Restriction Enzyme; 5′ cloning site NheI (not destroyed); 3′ cloning site XhoI (not destroyed)
  Sequencing primers: 5′ CMV-fwd; 3′ EBV-rev
Terms and licenses: Academic/Nonprofit Terms; Industry Terms: Not Available to Industry
How to cite: pCEP4-myc-PDGFRbeta was a gift from Erik Procko (Addgene plasmid # 136455 ; http://n2t.net/addgene:136455 ; RRID:Addgene_136455)
