[The description below was written by a language model from this plasmid's Addgene catalogue record and the feature table of its GenBank file.]
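Description:
pCEP4-myc-PDGFRbeta is a 13.7 kb mammalian expression plasmid built on the Invitrogen pCEP4 backbone, an Epstein-Barr virus-based episomal vector. In E. coli it is maintained at high copy through a ColE1/pUC-type origin and selected with ampicillin via the beta-lactamase gene. In mammalian cells the EBV oriP origin together with the vector-encoded EBNA1 protein allows the plasmid to replicate and persist extrachromosomally in permissive primate cells. A hygromycin resistance cassette, driven by the HSV thymidine kinase promoter and terminated by the HSV TK polyadenylation signal, provides selection for cells that retain it.

The payload is human platelet-derived growth factor receptor beta (PDGFRB), an insert of about 3.3 kb cloned between NheI and XhoI sites. It sits downstream of the human cytomegalovirus immediate-early enhancer and promoter and is followed by the SV40 polyadenylation signal. According to the catalogue record, the open reading frame begins with a signal peptide from influenza haemagglutinin, followed by a c-myc epitope tag, so the tag is displayed on the extracellular side of the mature receptor. The feature table annotates only the Myc tag and the PDGFR-beta transmembrane domain within this coding region rather than the full open reading frame, but their positions are consistent with a tagged full-length receptor.

An extracellular myc tag of this kind typically allows surface expression to be measured by antibody staining of intact cells, for example by flow cytometry. The associated publication concerns engineering receptors for human cytomegalovirus that are orthogonal to normal human biology. The record does not spell out this particular construct's role in that work beyond expressing myc-tagged PDGFRB.
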