LOCUS       Exported 13729 bp ds-DNA circular SYN 12-MAY-2021
DEFINITION  Mammalian expression plasmid for c-myc-tagged PDGFRB.
ACCESSION   .
VERSION     .
KEYWORDS    pCEP4-myc-PDGFRbeta
SOURCE      synthetic DNA construct
  ORGANISM  synthetic DNA construct
REFERENCE   1 (bases 1 to 13729)
  AUTHORS   Park J, Gill KS, Aghajani AA, Heredia JD, Choi H, Oberstein A,
            Procko E
  TITLE     Engineered receptors for human cytomegalovirus that are orthogonal
            to normal human biology.
  JOURNAL   PLoS Pathog. 2020 Jun 19;16(6):e1008647. doi:
            10.1371/journal.ppat.1008647. eCollection 2020 Jun.
  PUBMED    32559251
REFERENCE   2 (bases 1 to 13729)
  AUTHORS   .
  TITLE     Direct Submission
  JOURNAL   Exported May 12, 2021 from SnapGene Server 1.1.58
            http://www.snapgene.com
FEATURES             Location/Qualifiers
     source          1..13729
                     /organism="synthetic DNA construct"
                     /mol_type="other DNA"
     CDS             61..90
                     /codon_start=1
                     /product="Myc (human c-Myc proto-oncogene) epitope tag"
                     /label=Myc
                     /translation="EQKLISEEDL"
     CDS             1555..1701
                     /codon_start=1
                     /product="transmembrane domain from platelet derived growth
                     factor receptor beta"
                     /label=PDGFR-beta TM domain
                     /translation="AVGQDTQEVIVVPHSLPFKVVVISAILALVVLTIISLIILIMLWQ
                     KKPR"
     polyA_signal    3362..3496
                     /label=SV40 poly(A) signal
                     /note="SV40 polyadenylation signal"
     primer_bind     complement(3386..3405)
                     /label=EBV-rev
                     /note="SV40 polyA terminator, reverse primer"
     primer_bind     3440..3459
                     /label=SV40pA-R
                     /note="SV40 polyA, reverse primer"
     primer_bind     complement(3638..3660)
                     /label=pGEX 3'
                     /note="pGEX vectors, reverse primer"
     rep_origin      4246..6035
                     /label=oriP
                     /note="Epstein-Barr virus oriP replication origin (Yates et
                     al., 2000)"
     CDS             complement(6341..8266)
                     /codon_start=1
                     /product="Epstein-Barr nuclear antigen 1, also known as
                     EBNA-1"
                     /label=EBNA1
                     /note="crucial for latent viral infection, and for episomal
                     amplification of vectors containing the oriP origin (Okita
                     et al., 2013)"
                     /translation="MSDEGPGTGPGNGLGEKGDTSGPEGSGGSGPQRRGGDNHGRGRGR
                     GRGRGGGRPGAPGGSGSGPRHRDGVRRPQKRPSCIGCKGTHGGTGAGAGAGGAGAGGAG
                     AGGGAGAGGGAGGAGGAGGAGAGGGAGAGGGAGGAGGAGAGGGAGAGGGAGGAGAGGGA
                     GGAGGAGAGGGAGAGGGAGGAGAGGGAGGAGGAGAGGGAGAGGAGGAGGAGAGGAGAGG
                     GAGGAGGAGAGGAGAGGAGAGGAGAGGAGGAGAGGAGGAGAGGAGGAGAGGGAGGAGAG
                     GGAGGAGAGGAGGAGAGGAGGAGAGGAGGAGAGGGAGAGGAGAGGGGRGRGGSGGRGRG
                     GSGGRGRGGSGGRRGRGRERARGGSRERARGRGRGRGEKRPRSPSSQSSSSGSPPRRPP
                     PGRRPFFHPVGEADYFEYHQEGGPDGEPDVPPGAIEQGPADDPGEGPSTGPRGQGDGGR
                     RKKGGWFGKHRGQGGSNPKFENIAEGLRALLARSHVERTTDEGTWVAGVFVYGGSKTSL
                     YNLRRGTALAIPQCRLTPLSRLPFGMAPGPGPQPGPLRESIVCYFMVFLQTHIFAEVLK
                     DAIKDLVMTKPAPTCNIRVTVCSFDDGVDLPPWFPPMVEGAAAEGDDGDDGDEGGDGDE
                     GEEGQE"
     primer_bind     complement(8701..8719)
                     /label=pBRforEco
                     /note="pBR322 vectors, upsteam of EcoRI site, forward
                     primer"
     promoter        8787..8891
                     /gene="bla"
                     /label=AmpR promoter
     CDS             8892..9752
                     /codon_start=1
                     /gene="bla"
                     /product="beta-lactamase"
                     /label=AmpR
                     /note="confers resistance to ampicillin, carbenicillin, and
                     related antibiotics"
                     /translation="MSIQHFRVALIPFFAAFCLPVFAHPETLVKVKDAEDQLGARVGYI
                     ELDLNSGKILESFRPEERFPMMSTFKVLLCGAVLSRVDAGQEQLGRRIHYSQNDLVEYS
                     PVTEKHLTDGMTVRELCSAAITMSDNTAANLLLTTIGGPKELTAFLHNMGDHVTRLDRW
                     EPELNEAIPNDERDTTMPAAMATTLRKLLTGELLTLASRQQLIDWMEADKVAGPLLRSA
                     LPAGWFIADKSGAGERGSRGIIAALGPDGKPSRIVVIYTTGSQATMDERNRQIAEIGAS
                     LIKHW"
     primer_bind     complement(9110..9129)
                     /label=Amp-R
                     /note="Ampicillin resistance gene, reverse primer"
     rep_origin      9923..10511
                     /direction=RIGHT
                     /label=ori
                     /note="high-copy-number ColE1/pMB1/pBR322/pUC origin of
                     replication"
     primer_bind     10412..10431
                     /label=pBR322ori-F
                     /note="pBR322 origin, forward primer"
     promoter        11128..11273
                     /label=HSV TK promoter
                     /note="herpes simplex virus thymidine kinase promoter"
     CDS             11313..12338
                     /codon_start=1
                     /gene="aph(4)-Ia"
                     /product="aminoglycoside phosphotransferase from E. coli"
                     /label=HygR
                     /note="confers resistance to hygromycin"
                     /translation="MKKPELTATSVEKFLIEKFDSVSDLMQLSEGEESRAFSFDVGGRG
                     YVLRVNSCADGFYKDRYVYRHFASAALPIPEVLDIGEFSESLTYCISRRAQGVTLQDLP
                     ETELPAVLQPVAEAMDAIAAADLSQTSGFGPFGPQGIGQYTTWRDFICAIADPHVYHWQ
                     TVMDDTVSASVAQALDELMLWAEDCPEVRHLVHADFGSNNVLTDNGRITAVIDWSEAMF
                     GDSQYEVANIFFWRPWLACMEQQTRYFERRHPELAGSPRLRAYMLRIGLDQLYQSLVDG
                     NFDDAAWAQGRCDAIVRSGAGTVGRTQIARRSAAVWTDGCVEVLADSGNRRPSTRPRAK
                     E"
     primer_bind     complement(12359..12378)
                     /label=TK-pA-R
                     /note="Thymidine kinase polyA, reverse primer"
     polyA_signal    12403..12451
                     /label=HSV TK poly(A) signal
                     /note="herpes simplex virus thymidine kinase
                     polyadenylation signal (Cole and Stacy, 1985)"
     enhancer        13104..13483
                     /label=CMV enhancer
                     /note="human cytomegalovirus immediate early enhancer"
     promoter        13484..13687
                     /label=CMV promoter
                     /note="human cytomegalovirus (CMV) immediate early
                     promoter"
     primer_bind     13638..13658
                     /label=CMV-F
                     /note="Human CMV immediate early promoter, forward primer"
     primer_bind     13684..13708
                     /label=LNCX
                     /note="Human CMV promoter, forward primer"
ORIGIN
        1 gctagcgcca ccatgaagac catcatcgcc ctgagctaca tcttctgcct ggtgttcgcc
       61 gagcagaaat tgatcagcga ggaggacctg ggcagccctg gaggcgcctc tggcctggtc
      121 gtcacacccc cggggccaga gcttgtcctc aatgtctcca gcaccttcgt tctgacctgc
      181 tcgggttcag ctccggtggt gtgggaacgg atgtcccagg agcccccaca ggaaatggcc
      241 aaggcccagg atggcacctt ctccagcgtg ctcacactga ccaacctcac tgggctagac
      301 acgggagaat acttttgcac ccacaatgac tcccgtggac tggagaccga tgagcggaaa
      361 cggctctaca tctttgtgcc agatcccacc gtgggcttcc tccctaatga tgccgaggaa
      421 ctattcatct ttctcacgga aataactgag atcaccattc catgccgagt aacagaccca
      481 cagctggtgg tgacactgca cgagaagaaa ggggacgttg cactgcctgt cccctatgat
      541 caccaacgtg gcttttctgg tatctttgag gacagaagct acatctgcaa aaccaccatt
      601 ggggacaggg aggtggattc tgatgcctac tatgtctaca gactccaggt gtcatccatc
      661 aacgtctctg tgaacgcagt gcagactgtg gtccgccagg gtgagaacat caccctcatg
      721 tgcattgtga tcgggaatga ggtggtcaac ttcgagtgga catacccccg caaagaaagt
      781 gggcggctgg tggagccggt gactgacttc ctcttggata tgccttacca catccgctcc
      841 atcctgcaca tccccagtgc cgagttagaa gactcgggga cctacacctg caatgtgacg
      901 gagagtgtga atgaccatca ggatgaaaag gccatcaaca tcaccgtggt tgagagcggc
      961 tacgtgcggc tcctgggaga ggtgggcaca ctacaatttg ctgagctgca tcggagccgg
     1021 acactgcagg tagtgttcga ggcctaccca ccgcccactg tcctgtggtt caaagacaac
     1081 cgcaccctgg gcgactccag cgctggcgaa atcgccctgt ccacgcgcaa cgtgtcggag
     1141 acccggtatg tgtcagagct gacactggtt cgcgtgaagg tggcagaggc tggccactac
     1201 accatgcggg ccttccatga ggatgctgag gtccagctct ccttccagct acagatcaat
     1261 gtccctgtcc gagtgctgga gctaagtgag agccaccctg acagtgggga acagacagtc
     1321 cgctgtcgtg gccggggcat gccccagccg aacatcatct ggtctgcctg cagagacctc
     1381 aaaaggtgtc cacgtgagct gccgcccacg ctgctgggga acagttccga agaggagagc
     1441 cagctggaga ctaacgtgac gtactgggag gaggagcagg agtttgaggt ggtgagcaca
     1501 ctgcgtctgc agcacgtgga tcggccactg tcggtgcgct gcacgctgcg caacgctgtg
     1561 ggccaggaca cgcaggaggt catcgtggtg ccacactcct tgccctttaa ggtggtggtg
     1621 atctcagcca tcctggccct ggtggtgctc accatcatct cccttatcat cctcatcatg
     1681 ctttggcaga agaagccacg ttacgagatc cgatggaagg tgattgagtc tgtgagctct
     1741 gacggccatg agtacatcta cgtggacccc atgcagctgc cctatgactc cacgtgggag
     1801 ctgccgcggg accagcttgt gctgggacgc accctcggct ctggggcctt tgggcaggtg
     1861 gtggaggcca cggctcatgg cctgagccat tctcaggcca cgatgaaagt ggccgtcaag
     1921 atgcttaaat ccacagcccg cagcagtgag aagcaagccc ttatgtcgga gctgaagatc
     1981 atgagtcacc ttgggcccca cctgaacgtg gtcaacctgt tgggggcctg caccaaagga
     2041 ggacccatct atatcatcac tgagtactgc cgctacggag acctggtgga ctacctgcac
     2101 cgcaacaaac acaccttcct gcagcaccac tccgacaagc gccgcccgcc cagcgcggag
     2161 ctctacagca atgctctgcc cgttgggctc cccctgccca gccatgtgtc cttgaccggg
     2221 gagagcgacg gtggctacat ggacatgagc aaggacgagt cggtggacta tgtgcccatg
     2281 ctggacatga aaggagacgt caaatatgca gacatcgagt cctccaacta catggcccct
     2341 tacgataact acgttccctc tgcccctgag aggacctgcc gagcaacttt gatcaacgag
     2401 tctccagtgc taagctacat ggacctcgtg ggcttcagct accaggtggc caatggcatg
     2461 gagtttctgg cctccaagaa ctgcgtccac agagacctgg cggctaggaa cgtgctcatc
     2521 tgtgaaggca agctggtcaa gatctgtgac tttggcctgg ctcgggacat catgcgggac
     2581 tcgaattaca tctccaaagg cagcaccttt ttgcctttaa agtggatggc tccggagagc
     2641 atcttcaaca gcctctacac caccctgagc gacgtgtggt ccttcgggat cctgctctgg
     2701 gagatcttca ccttgggtgg caccccttac ccagagctgc ccatgaacga gcagttctac
     2761 aatgccatca aacggggtta ccgcatggcc cagcctgccc atgcctccga cgagatctat
     2821 gagatcatgc agaagtgctg ggaagagaag tttgagattc ggcccccctt ctcccagctg
     2881 gtgctgcttc tggagagact gttgggcgaa ggttacaaaa agaagtacca gcaggtggat
     2941 gaggagtttc tgaggagtga ccacccagcc atccttcggt cccaggcccg cttgcctggg
     3001 ttccatggcc tccgatctcc cctggacacc agctccgtcc tctatactgc cgtgcagccc
     3061 aatgagggtg acaacgacta tatcatcccc ctgcctgacc ccaaacccga ggttgctgac
     3121 gagggcccac tggagggttc ccccagccta gccagctcca ccctgaatga agtcaacacc
     3181 tcctcaacca tctcctgtga cagccccctg gagccccagg acgaaccaga gccagagccc
     3241 cagcttgagc tccaggtgga gccggagcca gagctggaac agttgccgga ttcggggtgc
     3301 cctgcgcctc gggcggaagc agaggatagc ttcctgtaat gactcgaggc cggcaaggcc
     3361 ggatccagac atgataagat acattgatga gtttggacaa accacaacta gaatgcagtg
     3421 aaaaaaatgc tttatttgtg aaatttgtga tgctattgct ttatttgtaa ccattataag
     3481 ctgcaataaa caagttaaca acaacaattg cattcatttt atgtttcagg ttcaggggga
     3541 ggtggggagg ttttttaaag caagtaaaac ctctacaaat gtggtatggc tgattatgat
     3601 ccggctgcct cgcgcgtttc ggtgatgacg gtgaaaacct ctgacacatg cagctcccgg
     3661 agacggtcac agcttgtctg taagcggatg ccgggagcag acaagcccgt cagggcgcgt
     3721 cagcgggtgt tggcgggtgt cggggcgcag ccatgaccgg tcgactctag agccccgccg
     3781 ccggacgaac taaacctgac tacggcatct ctgccccttc ttcgctggta cgaggagcgc
     3841 ttttgttttg tattcggggc agtgcatgta atcccttcag ttggttggta caacttgcca
     3901 actgggccct gttccacatg tgacacgggg ggggaccaaa cacaaagggg ttctctgact
     3961 gtagttgaca tccttataaa tggatgtgca catttgccaa cactgagtgg ctttcatcct
     4021 ggagcagact ttgcatgctg tggactgcaa cacaacattg cctttatgtg taactcttgg
     4081 ctgaagctct tacaccaatg ctgggggaca tgtacctccc aggggcccag gaagactacg
     4141 ggaggctaca ccaacgtcaa tcagaggggc ctgtgtagct accgataagc ggaccctcaa
     4201 gagggcatta gcaatagtgt ttataaggcc cccttgttaa ccctaaacgg gtagcatatg
     4261 cttcccgggt agtagtatat actatccaga ctaaccctaa ttcaatagca tatgttaccc
     4321 aacgggaagc atatgctatc gaattagggt tagtaaaagg gtcctaagga acagcgatat
     4381 ctcccacccc atgagctgtc acggttttat ttacatgggg tcaggattcc acgagggtag
     4441 tgaaccattt tagtcacaag ggcagtggct gaagatcaag gagcgggcag tgaactctcc
     4501 tgaatcttcg cctgcttctt cattctcctt cgtttagcta atagaataac tgctgagttg
     4561 tgaacagtaa ggtgtatgtg aggtgctcga aaacaaggtt tcaggtgacg cccccagaat
     4621 aaaatttgga cggggggttc agtggtggca ttgtgctatg acaccaatat aaccctcaca
     4681 aaccccttgg gcaataaata ctagtgtagg aatgaaacat tctgaatatc tttaacaata
     4741 gaaatccatg gggtggggac aagccgtaaa gactggatgt ccatctcaca cgaatttatg
     4801 gctatgggca acacataatc ctagtgcaat atgatactgg ggttattaag atgtgtccca
     4861 ggcagggacc aagacaggtg aaccatgttg ttacactcta tttgtaacaa ggggaaagag
     4921 agtggacgcc gacagcagcg gactccactg gttgtctcta acacccccga aaattaaacg
     4981 gggctccacg ccaatggggc ccataaacaa agacaagtgg ccactctttt ttttgaaatt
     5041 gtggagtggg ggcacgcgtc agcccccaca cgccgccctg cggttttgga ctgtaaaata
     5101 agggtgtaat aacttggctg attgtaaccc cgctaaccac tgcggtcaaa ccacttgccc
     5161 acaaaaccac taatggcacc ccggggaata cctgcataag taggtgggcg ggccaagata
     5221 ggggcgcgat tgctgcgatc tggaggacaa attacacaca cttgcgcctg agcgccaagc
     5281 acagggttgt tggtcctcat attcacgagg tcgctgagag cacggtgggc taatgttgcc
     5341 atgggtagca tatactaccc aaatatctgg atagcatatg ctatcctaat ctatatctgg
     5401 gtagcatagg ctatcctaat ctatatctgg gtagcatatg ctatcctaat ctatatctgg
     5461 gtagtatatg ctatcctaat ttatatctgg gtagcatagg ctatcctaat ctatatctgg
     5521 gtagcatatg ctatcctaat ctatatctgg gtagtatatg ctatcctaat ctgtatccgg
     5581 gtagcatatg ctatcctaat agagattagg gtagtatatg ctatcctaat ttatatctgg
     5641 gtagcatata ctacccaaat atctggatag catatgctat cctaatctat atctgggtag
     5701 catatgctat cctaatctat atctgggtag cataggctat cctaatctat atctgggtag
     5761 catatgctat cctaatctat atctgggtag tatatgctat cctaatttat atctgggtag
     5821 cataggctat cctaatctat atctgggtag catatgctat cctaatctat atctgggtag
     5881 tatatgctat cctaatctgt atccgggtag catatgctat cctcatgcat atacagtcag
     5941 catatgatac ccagtagtag agtgggagtg ctatcctttg catatgccgc cacctcccaa
     6001 gggggcgtga attttcgctg cttgtccttt tcctgcatgc tggttgctcc cattcttagg
     6061 tgaatttaag gaggccaggc taaagccgtc gcatgtctga ttgctcacca ggtaaatgtc
     6121 gctaatgttt tccaacgcga gaaggtgttg agcgcggagc tgagtgacgt gacaacatgg
     6181 gtatgcccaa ttgccccatg ttgggaggac gaaaatggtg acaagacaga tggccagaaa
     6241 tacaccaaca gcacgcatga tgtctactgg ggatttattc tttagtgcgg gggaatacac
     6301 ggcttttaat acgattgagg gcgtctccta acaagttaca tcactcctgc ccttcctcac
     6361 cctcatctcc atcacctcct tcatctccgt catctccgtc atcaccctcc gcggcagccc
     6421 cttccaccat aggtggaaac cagggaggca aatctactcc atcgtcaaag ctgcacacag
     6481 tcaccctgat attgcaggta ggagcgggct ttgtcataac aaggtcctta atcgcatcct
     6541 tcaaaacctc agcaaatata tgagtttgta aaaagaccat gaaataacag acaatggact
     6601 cccttagcgg gccaggttgt gggccgggtc caggggccat tccaaagggg agacgactca
     6661 atggtgtaag acgacattgt ggaatagcaa gggcagttcc tcgccttagg ttgtaaaggg
     6721 aggtcttact acctccatat acgaacacac cggcgaccca agttccttcg tcggtagtcc
     6781 tttctacgtg actcctagcc aggagagctc ttaaaccttc tgcaatgttc tcaaatttcg
     6841 ggttggaacc tccttgacca cgatgctttc caaaccaccc tccttttttg cgcctgcctc
     6901 catcaccctg accccggggt ccagtgcttg ggccttctcc tgggtcatct gcggggccct
     6961 gctctatcgc tcccgggggc acgtcaggct caccatctgg gccaccttct tggtggtatt
     7021 caaaataatc ggcttcccct acagggtgga aaaatggcct tctacctgga gggggcctgc
     7081 gcggtggaga cccggatgat gatgactgac tactgggact cctgggcctc ttttctccac
     7141 gtccacgacc tctccccctg gctctttcac gacttccccc cctggctctt tcacgtcctc
     7201 taccccggcg gcctccacta cctcctcgac cccggcctcc actacctcct cgaccccggc
     7261 ctccactgcc tcctcgaccc cggcctccac ctcctgctcc tgcccctcct gctcctgccc
     7321 ctcctcctgc tcctgcccct cctgcccctc ctgctcctgc ccctcctgcc cctcctgctc
     7381 ctgcccctcc tgcccctcct gctcctgccc ctcctgcccc tcctcctgct cctgcccctc
     7441 ctgcccctcc tcctgctcct gcccctcctg cccctcctgc tcctgcccct cctgcccctc
     7501 ctgctcctgc ccctcctgcc cctcctgctc ctgcccctcc tgctcctgcc cctcctgctc
     7561 ctgcccctcc tgctcctgcc cctcctgccc ctcctgcccc tcctcctgct cctgcccctc
     7621 ctgctcctgc ccctcctgcc cctcctgccc ctcctgctcc tgcccctcct cctgctcctg
     7681 cccctcctgc ccctcctgcc cctcctcctg ctcctgcccc tcctgcccct cctcctgctc
     7741 ctgcccctcc tcctgctcct gcccctcctg cccctcctgc ccctcctcct gctcctgccc
     7801 ctcctgcccc tcctcctgct cctgcccctc ctcctgctcc tgcccctcct gcccctcctg
     7861 cccctcctcc tgctcctgcc cctcctcctg ctcctgcccc tcctgcccct cctgcccctc
     7921 ctgcccctcc tcctgctcct gcccctcctc ctgctcctgc ccctcctgct cctgcccctc
     7981 ccgctcctgc tcctgctcct gttccaccgt gggtcccttt gcagccaatg caacttggac
     8041 gtttttgggg tctccggaca ccatctctat gtcttggccc tgatcctgag ccgcccgggg
     8101 ctcctggtct tccgcctcct cgtcctcgtc ctcttccccg tcctcgtcca tggttatcac
     8161 cccctcttct ttgaggtcca ctgccgccgg agccttctgg tccagatgtg tctcccttct
     8221 ctcctaggcc atttccaggt cctgtacctg gcccctcgtc agacatgatt cacactaaaa
     8281 gagatcaata gacatcttta ttagacgacg ctcagtgaat acagggagtg cagactcctg
     8341 ccccctccaa cagccccccc accctcatcc ccttcatggt cgctgtcaga cagatccagg
     8401 tctgaaaatt ccccatcctc cgaaccatcc tcgtcctcat caccaattac tcgcagcccg
     8461 gaaaactccc gctgaacatc ctcaagattt gcgtcctgag cctcaagcca ggcctcaaat
     8521 tcctcgtccc cctttttgct ggacggtagg gatggggatt ctcgggaccc ctcctcttcc
     8581 tcttcaaggt caccagacag agatgctact ggggcaacgg aagaaaagct gggtgcggcc
     8641 tgtgaggatc agcttatcga tgataagctg tcaaacatga gaattcttga agacgaaagg
     8701 gcctcgtgat acgcctattt ttataggtta atgtcatgat aataatggtt tcttagacgt
     8761 caggtggcac ttttcgggga aatgtgcgcg gaacccctat ttgtttattt ttctaaatac
     8821 attcaaatat gtatccgctc atgagacaat aaccctgata aatgcttcaa taatattgaa
     8881 aaaggaagag tatgagtatt caacatttcc gtgtcgccct tattcccttt tttgcggcat
     8941 tttgccttcc tgtttttgct cacccagaaa cgctggtgaa agtaaaagat gctgaagatc
     9001 agttgggtgc acgagtgggt tacatcgaac tggatctcaa cagcggtaag atccttgaga
     9061 gttttcgccc cgaagaacgt tttccaatga tgagcacttt taaagttctg ctatgtggcg
     9121 cggtattatc ccgtgttgac gccgggcaag agcaactcgg tcgccgcata cactattctc
     9181 agaatgactt ggttgagtac tcaccagtca cagaaaagca tcttacggat ggcatgacag
     9241 taagagaatt atgcagtgct gccataacca tgagtgataa cactgcggcc aacttacttc
     9301 tgacaacgat cggaggaccg aaggagctaa ccgctttttt gcacaacatg ggggatcatg
     9361 taactcgcct tgatcgttgg gaaccggagc tgaatgaagc cataccaaac gacgagcgtg
     9421 acaccacgat gcctgcagca atggcaacaa cgttgcgcaa actattaact ggcgaactac
     9481 ttactctagc ttcccggcaa caattaatag actggatgga ggcggataaa gttgcaggac
     9541 cacttctgcg ctcggccctt ccggctggct ggtttattgc tgataaatct ggagccggtg
     9601 agcgtgggtc tcgcggtatc attgcagcac tggggccaga tggtaagccc tcccgtatcg
     9661 tagttatcta cacgacgggg agtcaggcaa ctatggatga acgaaataga cagatcgctg
     9721 agataggtgc ctcactgatt aagcattggt aactgtcaga ccaagtttac tcatatatac
     9781 tttagattga tttaaaactt catttttaat ttaaaaggat ctaggtgaag atcctttttg
     9841 ataatctcat gaccaaaatc ccttaacgtg agttttcgtt ccactgagcg tcagaccccg
     9901 tagaaaagat caaaggatct tcttgagatc ctttttttct gcgcgtaatc tgctgcttgc
     9961 aaacaaaaaa accaccgcta ccagcggtgg tttgtttgcc ggatcaagag ctaccaactc
    10021 tttttccgaa ggtaactggc ttcagcagag cgcagatacc aaatactgtc cttctagtgt
    10081 agccgtagtt aggccaccac ttcaagaact ctgtagcacc gcctacatac ctcgctctgc
    10141 taatcctgtt accagtggct gctgccagtg gcgataagtc gtgtcttacc gggttggact
    10201 caagacgata gttaccggat aaggcgcagc ggtcgggctg aacggggggt tcgtgcacac
    10261 agcccagctt ggagcgaacg acctacaccg aactgagata cctacagcgt gagctatgag
    10321 aaagcgccac gcttcccgaa gggagaaagg cggacaggta tccggtaagc ggcagggtcg
    10381 gaacaggaga gcgcacgagg gagcttccag ggggaaacgc ctggtatctt tatagtcctg
    10441 tcgggtttcg ccacctctga cttgagcgtc gatttttgtg atgctcgtca ggggggcgga
    10501 gcctatggaa aaacgccagc aacgcggcct ttttacggtt cctggccttt tgctgcgccg
    10561 cgtgcggctg ctggagatgg cggacgcgat ggatatgttc tgccaagggt tggtttgcgc
    10621 attcacagtt ctccgcaaga attgattggc tccaattctt ggagtggtga atccgttagc
    10681 gaggtgccgc cggcttccat tcaggtcgag gtggcccggc tccatgcacc gcgacgcaac
    10741 gcggggaggc agacaaggta tagggcggcg cctacaatcc atgccaaccc gttccatgtg
    10801 ctcgccgagg cggcataaat cgccgtgacg atcagcggtc cagtgatcga agttaggctg
    10861 gtaagagccg cgagcgatcc ttgaagctgt ccctgatggt cgtcatctac ctgcctggac
    10921 agcatggcct gcaacgcggg catcccgatg ccgccggaag cgagaagaat cataatgggg
    10981 aaggccatcc agcctcgcgt cgcgaacgcc agcaagacgt agcccagcgc gtcggccgcc
    11041 atgccctgct tcatccccgt ggcccgttgc tcgcgtttgc tggcggtgtc cccggaagaa
    11101 atatatttgc atgtctttag ttctatgatg acacaaaccc cgcccagcgt cttgtcattg
    11161 gcgaattcga acacgcagat gcagtcgggg cggcgcggtc ccaggtccac ttcgcatatt
    11221 aaggtgacgc gtgtggcctc gaacaccgag cgaccctgca gcgacccgct taacagcgtc
    11281 aacagcgtgc cgcagatccc gggcaatgag atatgaaaaa gcctgaactc accgcgacgt
    11341 ctgtcgagaa gtttctgatc gaaaagttcg acagcgtctc cgacctgatg cagctctcgg
    11401 agggcgaaga atctcgtgct ttcagcttcg atgtaggagg gcgtggatat gtcctgcggg
    11461 taaatagctg cgccgatggt ttctacaaag atcgttatgt ttatcggcac tttgcatcgg
    11521 ccgcgctccc gattccggaa gtgcttgaca ttggggaatt cagcgagagc ctgacctatt
    11581 gcatctcccg ccgtgcacag ggtgtcacgt tgcaagacct gcctgaaacc gaactgcccg
    11641 ctgttctgca gccggtcgcg gaggccatgg atgcgatcgc tgcggccgat cttagccaga
    11701 cgagcgggtt cggcccattc ggaccgcaag gaatcggtca atacactaca tggcgtgatt
    11761 tcatatgcgc gattgctgat ccccatgtgt atcactggca aactgtgatg gacgacaccg
    11821 tcagtgcgtc cgtcgcgcag gctctcgatg agctgatgct ttgggccgag gactgccccg
    11881 aagtccggca cctcgtgcac gcggatttcg gctccaacaa tgtcctgacg gacaatggcc
    11941 gcataacagc ggtcattgac tggagcgagg cgatgttcgg ggattcccaa tacgaggtcg
    12001 ccaacatctt cttctggagg ccgtggttgg cttgtatgga gcagcagacg cgctacttcg
    12061 agcggaggca tccggagctt gcaggatcgc cgcggctccg ggcgtatatg ctccgcattg
    12121 gtcttgacca actctatcag agcttggttg acggcaattt cgatgatgca gcttgggcgc
    12181 agggtcgatg cgacgcaatc gtccgatccg gagccgggac tgtcgggcgt acacaaatcg
    12241 cccgcagaag cgcggccgtc tggaccgatg gctgtgtaga agtactcgcc gatagtggaa
    12301 accgacgccc cagcactcgt ccgagggcaa aggaataggg gagatggggg aggctaactg
    12361 aaacacggaa ggagacaata ccggaaggaa cccgcgctat gacggcaata aaaagacaga
    12421 ataaaacgca cgggtgttgg gtcgtttgtt cataaacgcg gggttcggtc ccagggctgg
    12481 cactctgtcg ataccccacc gagaccccat tggggccaat acgcccgcgt ttcttccttt
    12541 tccccacccc accccccaag ttcgggtgaa ggcccagggc tcgcagccaa cgtcggggcg
    12601 gcaggccctg ccatagccac tggccccgtg ggttagggac ggggtccccc atggggaatg
    12661 gtttatggtt cgtgggggtt attattttgg gcgttgcgtg gggtctggtc cacgactgga
    12721 ctgagcagac agacccatgg tttttggatg gcctgggcat ggaccgcatg tactggcgcg
    12781 acacgaacac cgggcgtctg tggctgccaa acacccccga cccccaaaaa ccaccgcgcg
    12841 gatttctggc gtgccaagct agtcgaccaa ttctcatgtt tgacagctta tcatcgcaga
    12901 tccgggcaac gttgttgcat tgctgcaggc gcagaactgg taggtatgga agatctatac
    12961 attgaatcaa tattggcaat tagccatatt agtcattggt tatatagcat aaatcaatat
    13021 tggctattgg ccattgcata cgttgtatct atatcataat atgtacattt atattggctc
    13081 atgtccaata tgaccgccat gttgacattg attattgact agttattaat agtaatcaat
    13141 tacggggtca ttagttcata gcccatatat ggagttccgc gttacataac ttacggtaaa
    13201 tggcccgcct ggctgaccgc ccaacgaccc ccgcccattg acgtcaataa tgacgtatgt
    13261 tcccatagta acgccaatag ggactttcca ttgacgtcaa tgggtggagt atttacggta
    13321 aactgcccac ttggcagtac atcaagtgta tcatatgcca agtccgcccc ctattgacgt
    13381 caatgacggt aaatggcccg cctggcatta tgcccagtac atgaccttac gggactttcc
    13441 tacttggcag tacatctacg tattagtcat cgctattacc atggtgatgc ggttttggca
    13501 gtacaccaat gggcgtggat agcggtttga ctcacgggga tttccaagtc tccaccccat
    13561 tgacgtcaat gggagtttgt tttggcacca aaatcaacgg gactttccaa aatgtcgtaa
    13621 taaccccgcc ccgttgacgc aaatgggcgg taggcgtgta cggtgggagg tctatataag
    13681 cagagctcgt ttagtgaacc gtcagatctc tagaagctgg gtaccagct
//
