>Addgene plasmid #136455 | pCEP4-myc-PDGFRbeta | addgene partial sequence | sequence record 271685 | Addgene Partial NGS Result
ACCGTGGGTCCCTTTGCAGCCAATGCAACTTGGACGTTTTTGGGGTCTCCGGACACCATCTCTATGTCTT
GGCCCTGATCCTGAGCCGCCCGGGGCTCCTGGTCTTCCGCCTCCTCGTCCTCGTCCTCTTCCCCGTCCTC
GTCCATGGTTATCACCCCCTCTTCTTTGAGGTCCACTGCCGCCGGAGCCTTCTGGTCCAGATGTGTCTCC
CTTCTCTCCTAGGCCATTTCCAGGTCCTGTACCTGGCCCCTCGTCAGACATGATTCACACTAAAAGAGAT
CAATAGACATCTTTATTAGACGACGCTCAGTGAATACAGGGAGTGCAGACTCCTGCCCCCTCCAACAGCC
CCCCCACCCTCATCCCCTTCATGGTCGCTGTCAGACAGATCCAGGTCTGAAAATTCCCCATCCTCCGAAC
CATCCTCGTCCTCATCACCAATTACTCGCAGCCCGGAAAACTCCCGCTGAACATCCTCAAGATTTGCGTC
CTGAGCCTCAAGCCAGGCCTCAAATTCCTCGTCCCCCTTTTTGCTGGACGGTAGGGATGGGGATTCTCGG
GACCCCTCCTCTTCCTCTTCAAGGTCACCAGACAGAGATGCTACTGGGGCAACGGAAGAAAAGCTGGGTG
CGGCCTGTGAGGATCAGCTTATCGATGATAAGCTGTCAAACATGAGAATTCTTGAAGACGAAAGGGCCTC
GTGATACGCCTATTTTTATAGGTTAATGTCATGATAATAATGGTTTCTTAGACGTCAGGTGGCACTTTTC
GGGGAAATGTGCGCGGAACCCCTATTTGTTTATTTTTCTAAATACATTCAAATATGTATCCGCTCATGAG
ACAATAACCCTGATAAATGCTTCAATAATATTGAAAAAGGAAGAGTATGAGTATTCAACATTTCCGTGTC
GCCCTTATTCCCTTTTTTGCGGCATTTTGCCTTCCTGTTTTTGCTCACCCAGAAACGCTGGTGAAAGTAA
AAGATGCTGAAGATCAGTTGGGTGCACGAGTGGGTTACATCGAACTGGATCTCAACAGCGGTAAGATCCT
TGAGAGTTTTCGCCCCGAAGAACGTTTTCCAATGATGAGCACTTTTAAAGTTCTGCTATGTGGCGCGGTA
TTATCCCGTGTTGACGCCGGGCAAGAGCAACTCGGTCGCCGCATACACTATTCTCAGAATGACTTGGTTG
AGTACTCACCAGTCACAGAAAAGCATCTTACGGATGGCATGACAGTAAGAGAATTATGCAGTGCTGCCAT
AACCATGAGTGATAACACTGCGGCCAACTTACTTCTGACAACGATCGGAGGACCGAAGGAGCTAACCGCT
TTTTTGCACAACATGGGGGATCATGTAACTCGCCTTGATCGTTGGGAACCGGAGCTGAATGAAGCCATAC
CAAACGACGAGCGTGACACCACGATGCCTGCAGCAATGGCAACAACGTTGCGCAAACTATTAACTGGCGA
ACTACTTACTCTAGCTTCCCGGCAACAATTAATAGACTGGATGGAGGCGGATAAAGTTGCAGGACCACTT
CTGCGCTCGGCCCTTCCGGCTGGCTGGTTTATTGCTGATAAATCTGGAGCCGGTGAGCGTGGGTCTCGCG
GTATCATTGCAGCACTGGGGCCAGATGGTAAGCCCTCCCGTATCGTAGTTATCTACACGACGGGGAGTCA
GGCAACTATGGATGAACGAAATAGACAGATCGCTGAGATAGGTGCCTCACTGATTAAGCATTGGTAACTG
TCAGACCAAGTTTACTCATATATACTTTAGATTGATTTAAAACTTCATTTTTAATTTAAAAGGATCTAGG
TGAAGATCCTTTTTGATAATCTCATGACCAAAATCCCTTAACGTGAGTTTTCGTTCCACTGAGCGTCAGA
CCCCGTAGAAAAGATCAAAGGATCTTCTTGAGATCCTTTTTTTCTGCGCGTAATCTGCTGCTTGCAAACA
AAAAAACCACCGCTACCAGCGGTGGTTTGTTTGCCGGATCAAGAGCTACCAACTCTTTTTCCGAAGGTAA
CTGGCTTCAGCAGAGCGCAGATACCAAATACTGTCCTTCTAGTGTAGCCGTAGTTAGGCCACCACTTCAA
GAACTCTGTAGCACCGCCTACATACCTCGCTCTGCTAATCCTGTTACCAGTGGCTGCTGCCAGTGGCGAT
AAGTCGTGTCTTACCGGGTTGGACTCAAGACGATAGTTACCGGATAAGGCGCAGCGGTCGGGCTGAACGG
GGGGTTCGTGCACACAGCCCAGCTTGGAGCGAACGACCTACACCGAACTGAGATACCTACAGCGTGAGCT
ATGAGAAAGCGCCACGCTTCCCGAAGGGAGAAAGGCGGACAGGTATCCGGTAAGCGGCAGGGTCGGAACA
GGAGAGCGCACGAGGGAGCTTCCAGGGGGAAACGCCTGGTATCTTTATAGTCCTGTCGGGTTTCGCCACC
TCTGACTTGAGCGTCGATTTTTGTGATGCTCGTCAGGGGGGCGGAGCCTATGGAAAAACGCCAGCAACGC
GGCCTTTTTACGGTTCCTGGCCTTTTGCTGGCCTTGAAGCTGTCCCTGATGGTCGTCATCTACCTGCCTG
GACAGCATGGCCTGCAACGCGGGCATCCCGATGCCGCCGGAAGCGAGAAGAATCATAATGGGGAAGGCCA
TCCAGCCTCGCGTCGCGAACGCCAGCAAGACGTAGCCCAGCGCGTCGGCCCCGAGATGCGCCGCGTGCGG
CTGCTGGAGATGGCGGACGCGATGGATATGTTCTGCCAAGGGTTGGTTTGCGCATTCACAGTTCTCCGCA
AGAATTGATTGGCTCCAATTCTTGGAGTGGTGAATCCGTTAGCGAGGTGCCGCCCTGCTTCATCCCCGTG
GCCCGTTGCTCGCGTTTGCTGGCGGTGTCCCCGGAAGAAATATATTTGCATGTCTTTAGTTCTATGATGA
CACAAACCCCGCCCAGCGTCTTGTCATTGGCGAATTCGAACACGCAGATGCAGTCGGGGCGGCGCGGTCC
GAGGTCCACTTCGCATATTAAGGTGACGCGTGTGGCCTCGAACACCGAGCGACCCTGCAGCGACCCGCTT
AACAGCGTCAACAGCGTGCCGCAGATCCCGGGGGGCAATGAGATATGAAAAAGCCTGAACTCACCGCGAC
GTCTGTCGAGAAGTTTCTGATCGAAAAGTTCGACAGCGTCTCCGACCTGATGCAGCTCTCGGAGGGCGAA
GAATCTCGTGCTTTCAGCTTCGATGTAGGAGGGCGTGGATATGTCCTGCGGGTAAATAGCTGCGCCGATG
GTTTCTACAAAGATCGTTATGTTTATCGGCACTTTGCATCGGCCGCGCTCCCGATTCCGGAAGTGCTTGA
CATTGGGGAATTCAGCGAGAGCCTGACCTATTGCATCTCCCGCCGTGCACAGGGTGTCACGTTGCAAGAC
CTGCCTGAAACCGAACTGCCCGCTGTTCTGCAGCCGGTCGCGGAGGCCATGGATGCGATCGCTGCGGCCG
ATCTTAGCCAGACGAGCGGGTTCGGCCCATTCGGACCGCAAGGAATCGGTCAATACACTACATGGCGTGA
TTTCATATGCGCGATTGCTGATCCCCATGTGTATCACTGGCAAACTGTGATGGACGACACCGTCAGTGCG
TCCGTCGCGCAGGCTCTCGATGAGCTGATGCTTTGGGCCGAGGACTGCCCCGAAGTCCGGCACCTCGTGC
ACGCGGATTTCGGCTCCAACAATGTCCTGACGGACAATGGCCGCATAACAGCGGTCATTGACTGGAGCGA
GGCGATGTTCGGGGATTCCCAATACGAGGTCGCCAACATCTTCTTCTGGAGGCCGTGGTTGGCTTGTATG
GAGCAGCAGACGCGCTACTTCGAGCGGAGGCATCCGGAGCTTGCAGGATCGCCGCGGCTCCGGGCGTATA
TGCTCCGCATTGGTCTTGACCAACTCTATCAGAGCTTGGTTGACGGCAATTTCGATGATGCAGCTTGGGC
GCAGGGTCGATGCGACGCAATCGTCCGATCCGGAGCCGGGACTGTCGGGCGTACACAAATCGCCCGCAGA
AGCGCGGCCGTCTGGACCGATGGCTGTGTAGAAGTACTCGCCGATAGTGGAAACCGACGCCCCAGCACTC
GTCCGGATCGGGAGATGGGGGAGGCTAACTGAAACACGGAAGGAGACAATACCGGAAGGAACCCGCGCTA
TGACGGCAATAAAAAGACAGAATAAAACGCACGGGTGTTGGGTCGTTTGTTCATAAACGCGGGGTTCGGT
CCCAGGGCTGGCACTCTGTCGATACCCCACCGAGACCCCATTGGGGCCAATACGCCCGCGTTTCTTCCTT
TTCCCCACCCCACCCCCCAAGTTCGGGTGAAGGCCCAGGGCTCGCAGCCAACGTCGGGGCGGCAGGCCCT
GCCATAGCCACTGGCCCCGTGGGTTAGGGACGGGGTCCCCCATGGGGAATGGTTTATGGTTCGTGGGGGT
TATTATTTTGGGCGTTGCGTGGGGTCAGGTCCACGACTGGACTGAGCAGACAGACCCATGGTTTTTGGAT
GGCCTGGGCATGGACCGCATGTACTGGCGCGACACGAACACCGGGCGTCTGTGGCTGCCAAACACCCCCG
ACCCCCAAAAACCACCGCGCGGATTTCTGGCGTGCCAAGCTAGTCGACCAATTCTCATGTTTGACAGCTT
ATCATCGCAGATCCGGGCAACGTTGTTGCCATTGCTGCAGGCGCAGAACTGGTAGGTATGGAAGATCTAT
ACATTGAATCAATATTGGCAATTAGCCATATTAGTCATTGGTTATATAGCATAAATCAATATTGGCTATT
GGCCATTGCATACGTTGTATCTATATCATAATATGTACATTTATATTGGCTCATGTCCAATATGACCGCC
ATGTTGACATTGATTATTGACTAGTTATTAATAGTAATCAATTACGGGGTCATTAGTTCATAGCCCATAT
ATGGAGTTCCGCGTTACATAACTTACGGTAAATGGCCCGCCTGGCTGACCGCCCAACGACCCCCGCCCAT
TGACGTCAATAATGACGTATGTTCCCATAGTAACGCCAATAGGGACTTTCCATTGACGTCAATGGGTGGA
GTATTTACGGTAAACTGCCCACTTGGCAGTACATCAAGTGTATCATATGCCAAGTCCGCCCCCTATTGAC
GTCAATGACGGTAAATGGCCCGCCTGGCATTATGCCCAGTACATGACCTTACGGGACTTTCCTACTTGGC
AGTACATCTACGTATTAGTCATCGCTATTACCATGGTGATGCGGTTTTGGCAGTACACCAATGGGCGTGG
ATAGCGGTTTGACTCACGGGGATTTCCAAGTCTCCACCCCATTGACGTCAATGGGAGTTTGTTTTGGCAC
CAAAATCAACGGGACTTTCCAAAATGTCGTAATAACCCCGCCCCGTTGACGCAAATGGGCGGTAGGCGTG
TACGGTGGGAGGTCTATATAAGCAGAGCTCGTTTAGTGAACCGTCAGATCTCTAGAAGCTGGGTACCAGC
TGCTAGCGCCACCATGAAGACCATCATCGCCCTGAGCTACATCTTCTGCCTGGTGTTCGCCGAGCAGAAA
TTGATCAGCGAGGAGGACCTGGGCAGCCCTGGAGGCGCCTCTGGCCTGGTCGTCACACCCCCGGGGCCAG
AGCTTGTCCTCAATGTCTCCAGCACCTTCGTTCTGACCTGCTCGGGTTCAGCTCCGGTGGTGTGGGAACG
GATGTCCCAGGAGCCCCCACAGGAAATGGCCAAGGCCCAGGATGGCACCTTCTCCAGCGTGCTCACACTG
ACCAACCTCACTGGGCTAGACACGGGAGAATACTTTTGCACCCACAATGACTCCCGTGGACTGGAGACCG
ATGAGCGGAAACGGCTCTACATCTTTGTGCCAGATCCCACCGTGGGCTTCCTCCCTAATGATGCCGAGGA
ACTATTCATCTTTCTCACGGAAATAACTGAGATCACCATTCCATGCCGAGTAACAGACCCACAGCTGGTG
GTGACACTGCACGAGAAGAAAGGGGACGTTGCACTGCCTGTCCCCTATGATCACCAACGTGGCTTTTCTG
GTATCTTTGAGGACAGAAGCTACATCTGCAAAACCACCATTGGGGACAGGGAGGTGGATTCTGATGCCTA
CTATGTCTACAGACTCCAGGTGTCATCCATCAACGTCTCTGTGAACGCAGTGCAGACTGTGGTCCGCCAG
GGTGAGAACATCACCCTCATGTGCATTGTGATCGGGAATGAGGTGGTCAACTTCGAGTGGACATACCCCC
GCAAAGAAAGTGGGCGGCTGGTGGAGCCGGTGACTGACTTCCTCTTGGATATGCCTTACCACATCCGCTC
CATCCTGCACATCCCCAGTGCCGAGTTAGAAGACTCGGGGACCTACACCTGCAATGTGACGGAGAGTGTG
AATGACCATCAGGATGAAAAGGCCATCAACATCACCGTGGTTGAGAGCGGCTACGTGCGGCTCCTGGGAG
AGGTGGGCACACTACAATTTGCTGAGCTGCATCGGAGCCGGACACTGCAGGTAGTGTTCGAGGCCTACCC
ACCGCCCACTGTCCTGTGGTTCAAAGACAACCGCACCCTGGGCGACTCCAGCGCTGGCGAAATCGCCCTG
TCCACGCGCAACGTGTCGGAGACCCGGTATGTGTCAGAGCTGACACTGGTTCGCGTGAAGGTGGCAGAGG
CTGGCCACTACACCATGCGGGCCTTCCATGAGGATGCTGAGGTCCAGCTCTCCTTCCAGCTACAGATCAA
TGTCCCTGTCCGAGTGCTGGAGCTAAGTGAGAGCCACCCTGACAGTGGGGAACAGACAGTCCGCTGTCGT
GGCCGGGGCATGCCCCAGCCGAACATCATCTGGTCTGCCTGCAGAGACCTCAAAAGGTGTCCACGTGAGC
TGCCGCCCACGCTGCTGGGGAACAGTTCCGAAGAGGAGAGCCAGCTGGAGACTAACGTGACGTACTGGGA
GGAGGAGCAGGAGTTTGAGGTGGTGAGCACACTGCGTCTGCAGCACGTGGATCGGCCACTGTCGGTGCGC
TGCACGCTGCGCAACGCTGTGGGCCAGGACACGCAGGAGGTCATCGTGGTGCCACACTCCTTGCCCTTTA
AGGTGGTGGTGATCTCAGCCATCCTGGCCCTGGTGGTGCTCACCATCATCTCCCTTATCATCCTCATCAT
GCTTTGGCAGAAGAAGCCACGTTACGAGATCCGATGGAAGGTGATTGAGTCTGTGAGCTCTGACGGCCAT
GAGTACATCTACGTGGACCCCATGCAGCTGCCCTATGACTCCACGTGGGAGCTGCCGCGGGACCAGCTTG
TGCTGGGACGCACCCTCGGCTCTGGGGCCTTTGGGCAGGTGGTGGAGGCCACGGCTCATGGCCTGAGCCA
TTCTCAGGCCACGATGAAAGTGGCCGTCAAGATGCTTAAATCCACAGCCCGCAGCAGTGAGAAGCAAGCC
CTTATGTCGGAGCTGAAGATCATGAGTCACCTTGGGCCCCACCTGAACGTGGTCAACCTGTTGGGGGCCT
GCACCAAAGGAGGACCCATCTATATCATCACTGAGTACTGCCGCTACGGAGACCTGGTGGACTACCTGCA
CCGCAACAAACACACCTTCCTGCAGCACCACTCCGACAAGCGCCGCCCGCCCAGCGCGGAGCTCTACAGC
AATGCTCTGCCCGTTGGGCTCCCCCTGCCCAGCCATGTGTCCTTGACCGGGGAGAGCGACGGTGGCTACA
TGGACATGAGCAAGGACGAGTCGGTGGACTATGTGCCCATGCTGGACATGAAAGGAGACGTCAAATATGC
AGACATCGAGTCCTCCAACTACATGGCCCCTTACGATAACTACGTTCCCTCTGCCCCTGAGAGGACCTGC
CGAGCAACTTTGATCAACGAGTCTCCAGTGCTAAGCTACATGGACCTCGTGGGCTTCAGCTACCAGGTGG
CCAATGGCATGGAGTTTCTGGCCTCCAAGAACTGCGTCCACAGAGACCTGGCGGCTAGGAACGTGCTCAT
CTGTGAAGGCAAGCTGGTCAAGATCTGTGACTTTGGCCTGGCTCGGGACATCATGCGGGACTCGAATTAC
ATCTCCAAAGGCAGCACCTTTTTGCCTTTAAAGTGGATGGCTCCGGAGAGCATCTTCAACAGCCTCTACA
CCACCCTGAGCGACGTGTGGTCCTTCGGGATCCTGCTCTGGGAGATCTTCACCTTGGGTGGCACCCCTTA
CCCAGAGCTGCCCATGAACGAGCAGTTCTACAATGCCATCAAACGGGGTTACCGCATGGCCCAGCCTGCC
CATGCCTCCGACGAGATCTATGAGATCATGCAGAAGTGCTGGGAAGAGAAGTTTGAGATTCGGCCCCCCT
TCTCCCAGCTGGTGCTGCTTCTGGAGAGACTGTTGGGCGAAGGTTACAAAAAGAAGTACCAGCAGGTGGA
TGAGGAGTTTCTGAGGAGTGACCACCCAGCCATCCTTCGGTCCCAGGCCCGCTTGCCTGGGTTCCATGGC
CTCCGATCTCCCCTGGACACCAGCTCCGTCCTCTATACTGCCGTGCAGCCCAATGAGGGTGACAACGACT
ATATCATCCCCCTGCCTGACCCCAAACCCGAGGTTGCTGACGAGGGCCCACTGGAGGGTTCCCCCAGCCT
AGCCAGCTCCACCCTGAATGAAGTCAACACCTCCTCAACCATCTCCTGTGACAGCCCCCTGGAGCCCCAG
GACGAACCAGAGCCAGAGCCCCAGCTTGAGCTCCAGGTGGAGCCGGAGCCAGAGCTGGAACAGTTGCCGG
ATTCGGGGTGCCCTGCGCCTCGGGCGGAAGCAGAGGATAGCTTCCTGTAATGACTCGAGGCCGGCAAGGC
CGGATCCAGACATGATAAGATACATTGATGAGTTTGGACAAACCACAACTAGAATGCAGTGAAAAAAATG
CTTTATTTGTGAAATTTGTGATGCTATTGCTTTATTTGTAACCATTATAAGCTGCAATAAACAAGTTAAC
AACAACAATTGCATTCATTTTATGTTTCAGGTTCAGGGGGAGGTGTGGGAGGTTTTTTAAAGCAAGTAAA
ACCTCTACAAATGTGGTATGGCTGATTATGATCCGGCTGCCTCGCGCGTTTCGGTGATGACGGTGAAAAC
CTCTGACACATGCAGCTCCCGGAGACGGTCACAGCTTGTCTGTAAGCGGATGCCGGGAGCAGACAAGCCC
GTCAGGGCGCGTCAGCGGGTGTTGGCGGGTGTCGGGGCGCAGCCATGAGGTCGACTCTAGAGGATCGATC
CCCGCCCCGGACGAACTAAACCTGACTACGACATCTCTGCCCCTTCTTCGCGGGGCAGTGCATGTAATCC
CTTCAGTTGGTTGGTACAACTTGCCAACTGGGCCCTGTTCCACATGTGACACGGGGGGGGACCAAACACA
AAGGGGTTCTCTGACTGTAGTTGACATCCTTATAAATGGATGTGCACATTTGCCAACACTGAGTGGCTTT
CATCCTGGAGCAGACTTTGCAGTCTGTGGACTGCAACACAACATTGCCTTTATGTGTAACTCTTGGCTGA
AGCTCTTACACCAATGCTGGGGGACATGTACCTCCCAGGGGCCCAGGAAGACTACGGGAGGCTACACCAA
CGTCAATCAGAGGGGCCTGTGTAGCTACCGATAAGCGGACCCTCAAGAGGGCATTAGCAATAGTGTTTAT
AAGGCCCCCTTGTTAACCCTAAACGGGTAGCATATGCTTCCCGGGTAGTAGTATATACTATCCAGACTAA
CCCTAATTCAATAGCATATGTTACCCAACGGGAAGCATATGCTATCGAATTAGGGTTAGTAAAAGGGTCC
TAAGGAACAGCGATATCTCCCACCCCATGAGCTGTCACGGTTTTATTTACATGGGGTCAGGATTCCACGA
GGGTAGTGAACCATTTTAGTCACAAGGGCAGTGGCTGAAGATCAAGGAGCGGGCAGTGAACTCTCCTGAA
TCTTCGCCTGCTTCTTCATTCTCCTTCGTTTAGCTAATAGAATAACTGCTGAGTTGTGAACAGTAAGGTG
TATGTGAGGTGCTCGAAAACAAGGTTTCAGGTGACGCCCCCAGAATAAAATTTGGACGGGGGGTTCAGTG
GTGGCATTGTGCTATGACACCAATATAACCCTCACAAACCCCTTGGGCAATAAATACTAGTGTAGGAATG
AAACATTCTGAATATCTTTAACAATAGAAATCCATGGGGTGGGGACAAGCCGTAAAGACTGGATGTCCAT
CTCACACGAATTTATGGCTATGGGCAACACATAATCCTAGTGCAATA
